>Addgene plasmid #8950 | Rc/CMV cyclin D2 HA | addgene partial sequence | sequence record 17446 | 8950 with T7
ACGGCCGCCGAATTCGGGGGCGCAGTAGCAGCGAGCAGCAGAGTCCGCACGCTCCGGCGAGGGGCAGAAG
AGCGCGAGGGAGCGCGGGGCAGCAGAAGCGAGAGCCGAGCGCGGACCCAGCCAGGACCCACAGCCCTCCC
CAGCTGCCCAGGAAGAGCCCCAGCCATGGAGCTGCTGTGCCACGAGGTGGACCCGGTCCGCAGGGCCGTG
CGGGACCGCAACCTGCTCCGAGACGACCGCGTCCTGCAGAACCTGCTCACCATCGAGGAGCGCTACCTTC
CGCAGTGCTCCTACTTCAAGTGCGTGCAGAAGGACATCCAACCCTACATGCGCAGAATGGTGGCCACCTG
GATGCTGGAGGTCTGTGAGGAACAGAAGTGCGAAGAAGAGGTCTTCCCTCTGGCCATGAATTACCTGGAC
CGTTTCTTGGCTGGGGTCCCGACTCCGAAGTCCCATCTGCAACTCCTGGGTGCTGTCTGCATGTTCCTGG
CCTCCAAACTCAAAGAGACCAGCCCGCTGACCGCGGAGAAGCTGTGCATTTACACGACACTCCATCAGCC
TCAGGACTGCTGGAGTGGGACTGGTGGTGCTGGGAAGTGAAGCGGAACTGGCACTGTCCTCCTCTG
