[The description below was written by a language model from this plasmid's Addgene catalogue record.]
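Description:
Rc/CMV cyclin D2 HA is a mammalian expression plasmid built on the pRc/CMV backbone (about 5.5 kb without insert) that carries human cyclin D2 (CCND2) with a C-terminal HA epitope tag. It is maintained in E. coli as a high-copy plasmid under ampicillin selection. It also carries a neomycin resistance marker, so transfected mammalian cells can be selected with G418 to obtain stable expressors. As the backbone name indicates, expression of the insert is expected to be driven by the CMV immediate-early promoter, although the record provides no feature table listing the promoter, polyadenylation signal or origins explicitly. The use of a T7 primer for 5′ sequencing indicates a T7 priming site upstream of the insert.

The roughly 1 kb cyclin D2 insert sits between HindIII and XbaI sites, both of which remain intact. The tagged version was derived from a parent Rc/CMV cyclin D2 plasmid by replacing the wild-type EcoRV–MluI fragment at the 3′ end of the coding region with a synthetic double-stranded oligonucleotide. This swap extends the native C-terminus with the HA epitope while retaining the protein's final residues, and it removes 30 bp of 3′ untranslated sequence between the stop codon and the MluI site.

The HA tag allows the exogenous cyclin to be detected or immunoprecipitated with anti-HA antibodies and distinguished from endogenous D-type cyclins. The associated publication concerns how D-type cyclins counteract pRb-mediated suppression of proliferation, which fits use of this construct for ectopic cyclin D2 expression in cell-cycle and Rb-pathway studies.
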