Addgene plasmid #8950: Rc/CMV cyclin D2 HA
Depositing lab: Philip Hinds. Depositing organization: Tufts Medical Center. Publication: Multiple functions of D-type cyclins can antagonize pRb-mediated suppression of proliferation. Baker GL, Landis MW, Hinds PW. Cell Cycle. 2005 Feb . 4(2):330-8. 10.4161/cc.4.2.1485 PubMed 15684604.
Backbone
  Vector backbone: pRc/CMV
  Backbone size w/o insert (bp): 5542
  Vector type: Mammalian Expression
  Selectable markers: Neomycin (select with G418)
Growth in bacteria
  Bacterial resistance: Ampicillin, 100 μg/mL
  Growth temperature: 37°C
  Growth strain: DH5alpha
  Copy number: High Copy
Gene/Insert
  Gene/Insert name: cyclin D2
  Species: H. sapiens (human)
  Insert size (bp): 1000
  Entrez Gene: CCND2 (a.k.a. KIAK0002, MPPH3)
  Tag / fusion protein: HA (C terminal on insert)
  Cloning method: Restriction Enzyme; 5′ cloning site HindIII (not destroyed); 3′ cloning site XbaI (not destroyed)
  Sequencing primers: 5′ T7
Terms and licenses: Academic/Nonprofit Terms; Industry Terms: Not Available to Industry
Depositor comments: Wildtype EcoRV to MluI fragment of cyclin D2 was replaced with a double stranded oligonucleotide. This resulted in a change at the C-terminus of cyclin D2 from DL to DLGYPYDVPDYADL and the deletion of 30 base pairs of 3' UTS between the stop codon and the MluI site. For parent plasmid information, see Author's Map link for Rc/CMV cyclin D2.
How to cite: Rc/CMV cyclin D2 HA was a gift from Philip Hinds (Addgene plasmid # 8950 ; http://n2t.net/addgene:8950 ; RRID:Addgene_8950)
